Addgene plasmid #61196: pCMU-MTUBr
Purpose: Fluorescent reporter for microtubules mCherry-MAP4-MBD expressed under AtUBQ10 promoter
Depositing lab: Maria Harrison. Depositing organization: Boyce Thompson Institute for Plant Research, Inc. Publication: A set of fluorescent protein-based markers expressed from constitutive and arbuscular mycorrhiza-inducible promoters to label organelles, membranes and cytoskeletal elements in Medicago truncatula. Ivanov S, Harrison MJ. Plant J. 2014 Oct 20. doi: 10.1111/tpj.12706. PubMed 25329881.
Backbone
  Vector backbone: pK7m34GW
  Vector type: Plant Expression
  Selectable markers: Kanamycin
Growth in bacteria
  Bacterial resistance: Spectinomycin, 50 μg/mL
  Growth temperature: 37°C
  Growth strain: DH5alpha
  Copy number: High Copy
Gene/Insert
  Gene/Insert name: MAP-MBD
  Insert size (bp): 1260
  Promoter: AtUBQ10
  Tag / fusion protein: mCherry
  Cloning method: Gateway Cloning
  Sequencing primers: 5′ TCCCGGCAAGAAGAAGCA; 3′ GGCACCTCCTGCAGGAAA
Terms and licenses: Academic/Nonprofit Terms; Industry Terms: Not Available to Industry
How to cite: pCMU-MTUBr was a gift from Maria Harrison (Addgene plasmid # 61196 ; http://n2t.net/addgene:61196 ; RRID:Addgene_61196)
