[The description below was written by a language model from this plasmid's Addgene catalogue record and pLannotate feature annotations shown in this document.]
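Description:
pCMU-MTUBr is a 12.5 kb plant binary expression vector built on the pK7m34GW MultiSite Gateway destination backbone. It is designed for T-DNA delivery into plant cells and was developed as part of a marker set for labelling subcellular structures in Medicago truncatula. The backbone carries a high-copy ColE1/pUC-type origin with a bom site for propagation in E. coli. It also carries the pVS1 replicon (oriV, RepA and the StaA stability protein), which typically supports maintenance in Agrobacterium. Bacterial selection is by spectinomycin through the aadA (SmR) gene. Small annotated fragments of a gentamicin resistance gene, rop, lacZα and an integrase appear to be backbone remnants rather than functional parts.

The payload lies between the nopaline-type right and left T-DNA border repeats. An attB4–attB1 interval of about 2 kb is not annotated in the feature table, but by its position it corresponds to the Arabidopsis UBQ10 promoter named in the catalogue record. This is followed by the mCherry coding sequence, an attB2 site, and a roughly 1.2 kb fragment of mouse Map4 representing the microtubule-binding domain, terminated by a CaMV polyadenylation signal. The three-fragment Gateway assembly therefore yields an N-terminal mCherry fusion to the MAP4 microtubule-binding domain under constitutive ubiquitin promoter control. Downstream, a NOS promoter–nptII–NOS terminator cassette provides kanamycin selection of transformed plant tissue.

The construct serves as a red fluorescent live-cell reporter that decorates microtubules. It allows cytoskeletal organisation to be imaged in plant cells, including in studies of arbuscular mycorrhizal symbiosis.
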