Features (pLannotate 1.2.2; 22 found; start..end, strand, type, name):
    227..283     +  CDS            GmR (fragment): gentamycin acetyltransferase; aacC1; confers resistance to gentamycin
    294..1081    +  CDS            SmR (fragment): aminoglycoside adenylyltransferase (Murphy, 1985); aadA; confers resistance to spectinomycin and streptomycin
   1325..1913    +  rep_origin     ori: high-copy-number ColE1/pMB1/pBR322/pUC origin of replication
   2099..2239    -  misc_feature   bom: basis of mobility region from pBR322
   2341..2380    -  CDS            rop (fragment): Rop protein, which maintains plasmids at low copy number; rop
   2583..2777    -  rep_origin     pVS1 oriV: origin of replication for the Pseudomonas plasmid pVS1 (Heeb et al., 2000)
   2843..3911    -  CDS            pVS1 RepA (fragment): replication protein from the Pseudomonas plasmid pVS1 (Heeb et al., 2000)
   4344..4973    -  CDS            pVS1 StaA: stability protein from the Pseudomonas plasmid pVS1 (Heeb et al., 2000)
   5533..5934    -  CDS            Y4CG_SINFN (fragment): Protein inferred from homology: Swiss-Prot protein existence level 3. From Sinorhizobium fredii (strain NBRC 101917 / NGR234).
   6273..6297    -  misc_feature   RB T-DNA repeat: right border repeat from nopaline C58 T-DNA
   6422..6442    +  protein_bind   attB4: mutant version of attB; core recombination site for the Gateway® BP reaction BP Clonase™
   8430..8450    +  protein_bind   attB1: mutant version of attB; core recombination site for the Gateway® BP reaction BP Clonase™
   8456..9163    +  CDS            mCherry: mCherry is a basic (constitutively fluorescent) red fluorescent protein published in 2004, derived from Discosoma sp.. It is reported to be a very rapidly-maturing monomer with low acid sensitivity.
   9168..9188    -  protein_bind   attB2: mutant version of attB; core recombination site for the Gateway® BP reaction BP Clonase™
   9191..10399   +  CDS            Map4 (fragment): MAP4_MOUSE - Also known as Mtap4. Experimental evidence at protein level: Swiss-Prot protein existence level 1. Non-neuronal microtubule-associated protein. Promotes microtubule assembly. From Mus musculus (Mouse).
  10476..10516   +  CDS            lacZα (fragment): LacZα fragment of β-galactosidase; lacZ fragment
  10615..10774   +  polyA_signal   CaMV poly(A) signal (fragment): cauliflower mosaic virus polyadenylation signal
  10891..11070   +  promoter       NOS promoter: nopaline synthase promoter
  11104..11895   +  CDS            neo: KKA2_KLEPN - Also known as kan, nptII. Experimental evidence at protein level: Swiss-Prot protein existence level 1. Resistance to kanamycin, neomycin, paromomycin, ribostamycin, butirosin and gentamicin B. From Klebsiella pneumoniae.
  11938..12190   +  terminator     NOS terminator: nopaline synthase terminator and poly(A) signal
  12283..12307   -  misc_feature   LB T-DNA repeat: left border repeat from nopaline C58 T-DNA
  12545..137     -  CDS            int (fragment) (across the origin): INT2_ECOLX - Protein inferred from homology: Swiss-Prot protein existence level 3. Putative integrase believed to be involved in the insertion of antibiotic resistance genes into plasmids and transposons. From Escherichia coli.
>Addgene plasmid #61196 | pCMU-MTUBr | depositor full sequence | sequence record 100509 | pCMU-MTUBr sequence 12545 bps
ATTCGGGCACGAACCCAGTGGACATAAGCCTCGTTCGGTTCGTAAGCTGTAATGCAAGTAGCGTAACTGC
CGTCACGCAACTGGTCCAGAACCTTGACCGAACGCAGCGGTGGTAACGGCGCAGTGGCGGTTTTCATGGC
TTCTTGTTATGACATGTTTTTTTGGGGTACAGTCTATGCCTCGGGCATCCAAGCAGCAAGCGCGTTACGC
CGTGGGTCGATGTTTGATGTTATGGAGCAGCAACGATGTTACGCAGCAGGGCAGTCGCCCTAAAACAAAG
TTAAACATCATGGGGGAAGCGGTGATCGCCGAAGTATCGACTCAACTATCAGAGGTAGTTGGCGTCATCG
AGCGCCATCTCGAACCGACGTTGCTGGCCGTACATTTGTACGGCTCCGCAGTGGATGGCGGCCTGAAGCC
ACACAGTGATATTGATTTGCTGGTTACGGTGACCGTAAGGCTTGATGAAACAACGCGGCGAGCTTTGATC
AACGACCTTTTGGAAACTTCGGCTTCCCCTGGAGAGAGCGAGATTCTCCGCGCTGTAGAAGTCACCATTG
TTGTGCACGACGACATCATTCCGTGGCGTTATCCAGCTAAGCGCGAACTGCAATTTGGAGAATGGCAGCG
CAATGACATTCTTGCAGGTATCTTCGAGCCAGCCACGATCGACATTGATCTGGCTATCTTGCTGACAAAA
GCAAGAGAACATAGCGTTGCCTTGGTAGGTCCAGCGGCGGAGGAACTCTTTGATCCGGTTCCTGAACAGG
ATCTATTTGAGGCGCTAAATGAAACCTTAACGCTATGGAACTCGCCGCCCGACTGGGCTGGCGATGAGCG
AAATGTAGTGCTTACGTTGTCCCGCATTTGGTACAGCGCAGTAACCGGCAAAATCGCGCCGAAGGATGTC
GCTGCCGACTGGGCAATGGAGCGCCTGCCGGCCCAGTATCAGCCCGTCATACTTGAAGCTAGACAGGCTT
ATCTTGGACAAGAAGAAGATCGCTTGGCCTCGCGCGCAGATCAGTTGGAAGAATTTGTCCACTACGTGAA
AGGCGAGATCACCAAGGTAGTCGGCAAATAATGTCTAGCTAGAAATTCGTTCAAGCCGACGCCGCTTCGC
CGGCGTTAACTCAAGCGATTAGATGCACTAAGCACATAATTGCTCACAGCCAAACTATCAGGTCAAGTCT
GCTTTTATTATTTTTAAGCGTGCATAATAAGCCCTACACAAATTGGGAGATATATCATGCATGACCAAAA
TCCCTTAACGTGAGTTTTCGTTCCACTGAGCGTCAGACCCCGTAGAAAAGATCAAAGGATCTTCTTGAGA
TCCTTTTTTTCTGCGCGTAATCTGCTGCTTGCAAACAAAAAAACCACCGCTACCAGCGGTGGTTTGTTTG
CCGGATCAAGAGCTACCAACTCTTTTTCCGAAGGTAACTGGCTTCAGCAGAGCGCAGATACCAAATACTG
TCCTTCTAGTGTAGCCGTAGTTAGGCCACCACTTCAAGAACTCTGTAGCACCGCCTACATACCTCGCTCT
GCTAATCCTGTTACCAGTGGCTGCTGCCAGTGGCGATAAGTCGTGTCTTACCGGGTTGGACTCAAGACGA
TAGTTACCGGATAAGGCGCAGCGGTCGGGCTGAACGGGGGGTTCGTGCACACAGCCCAGCTTGGAGCGAA
CGACCTACACCGAACTGAGATACCTACAGCGTGAGCTATGAGAAAGCGCCACGCTTCCCGAAGGGAGAAA
GGCGGACAGGTATCCGGTAAGCGGCAGGGTCGGAACAGGAGAGCGCACGAGGGAGCTTCCAGGGGGAAAC
GCCTGGTATCTTTATAGTCCTGTCGGGTTTCGCCACCTCTGACTTGAGCGTCGATTTTTGTGATGCTCGT
CAGGGGGGCGGAGCCTATGGAAAAACGCCAGCAACGCGGCCTTTTTACGGTTCCTGGCCTTTTGCTGGCC
TTTTGCTCACATGTTCTTTCCTGCGTTATCCCCTGATTCTGTGGATAACCGTATTACCGCCTTTGAGTGA
GCTGATACCGCTCGCCGCAGCCGAACGACCGAGCGCAGCGAGTCAGTGAGCGAGGAAGCGGAAGAGCGCC
TGATGCGGTATTTTCTCCTTACGCATCTGTGCGGTATTTCACACCGCATATGGTGCACTCTCAGTACAAT
CTGCTCTGATGCCGCATAGTTAAGCCAGTATACACTCCGCTATCGCTACGTGACTGGGTCATGGCTGCGC
CCCGACACCCGCCAACACCCGCTGACGCGCCCTGACGGGCTTGTCTGCTCCCGGCATCCGCTTACAGACA
AGCTGTGACCGTCTCCGGGAGCTGCATGTGTCAGAGGTTTTCACCGTCATCACCGAAACGCGCGAGGCAG
GGTGCCTTGATGTGGGCGCCGGCGGTCGAGTGGCGACGGCGCGGCTTGTCCGCGCCCTGGTAGATTGCCT
GGCCGTAGGCCAGCCATTTTTGAGCGGCCAGCGGCCGCGATAGGCCGACGCGAAGCGGCGGGGCGTAGGG
AGCGCAGCGACCGAAGGGTAGGCGCTTTTTGCAGCTCTTCGGCTGTGCGCTGGCCAGACAGTTATGCACA
GGCCAGGCGGGTTTTAAGAGTTTTAATAAGTTTTAAAGAGTTTTAGGCGGAAAAATCGCCTTTTTTCTCT
TTTATATCAGTCACTTACATGTGTGACCGGTTCCCAATGTACGGCTTTGGGTTCCCAATGTACGGGTTCC
GGTTCCCAATGTACGGCTTTGGGTTCCCAATGTACGTGCTATCCACAGGAAAGAGACCTTTTCGACCTTT
TTCCCCTGCTAGGGCAATTTGCCCTAGCATCTGCTCCGTACATTAGGAACCGGCGGATGCTTCGCCCTCG
ATCAGGTTGCGGTAGCGCATGACTAGGATCGGGCCAGCCTGCCCCGCCTCCTCCTTCAAATCGTACTCCG
GCAGGTCATTTGACCCGATCAGCTTGCGCACGGTGAAACAGAACTTCTTGAACTCTCCGGCGCTGCCACT
GCGTTCGTAGATCGTCTTGAACAACCATCTGGCTTCTGCCTTGCCTGCGGCGCGGCGTGCCAGGCGGTAG
AGAAAACGGCCGATGCCGGGATCGATCAAAAAGTAATCGGGGTGAACCGTCAGCACGTCCGGGTTCTTGC
CTTCTGTGATCTCGCGGTACATCCAATCAGCTAGCTCGATCTCGATGTACTCCGGCCGCCCGGTTTCGCT
CTTTACGATCTTGTAGCGGCTAATCAAGGCTTCACCCTCGGATACCGTCACCAGGCGGCCGTTCTTGGCC
TTCTTCGTACGCTGCATGGCAACGTGCGTGGTGTTTAACCGAATGCAGGTTTCTACCAGGTCGTCTTTCT
GCTTTCCGCCATCGGCTCGCCGGCAGAACTTGAGTACGTCCGCAACGTGTGGACGGAACACGCGGCCGGG
CTTGTCTCCCTTCCCTTCCCGGTATCGGTTCATGGATTCGGTTAGATGGGAAACCGCCATCAGTACCAGG
TCGTAATCCCACACACTGGCCATGCCGGCCGGCCCTGCGGAAACCTCTACGTGCCCGTCTGGAAGCTCGT
AGCGGATCACCTCGCCAGCTCGTCGGTCACGCTTCGACAGACGGAAAACGGCCACGTCCATGATGCTGCG
ACTATCGCGGGTGCCCACGTCATAGAGCATCGGAACGAAAAAATCTGGTTGCTCGTCGCCCTTGGGCGGC
TTCCTAATCGACGGCGCACCGGCTGCCGGCGGTTGCCGGGATTCTTTGCGGATTCGATCAGCGGCCGCTT
GCCACGATTCACCGGGGCGTGCTTCTGCCTCGATGCGTTGCCGCTGGGCGGCCTGCGCGGCCTTCAACTT
CTCCACCAGGTCATCACCCAGCGCCGCGCCGATTTGTACCGGGCCGGATGGTTTGCGACCGTCACGCCGA
TTCCTCGGGCTTGGGGGTTCCAGTGCCATTGCAGGGCCGGCAGACAACCCAGCCGCTTACGCCTGGCCAA
CCGCCCGTTCCTCCACACATGGGGCATTCCACGGCGTCGGTGCCTGGTTGTTCTTGATTTTCCATGCCGC
CTCCTTTAGCCGCTAAAATTCATCTACTCATTTATTCATTTGCTCATTTACTCTGGTAGCTGCGCGATGT
ATTCAGATAGCAGCTCGGTAATGGTCTTGCCTTGGCGTACCGCGTACATCTTCAGCTTGGTGTGATCCTC
CGCCGGCAACTGAAAGTTGACCCGCTTCATGGCTGGCGTGTCTGCCAGGCTGGCCAACGTTGCAGCCTTG
CTGCTGCGTGCGCTCGGACGGCCGGCACTTAGCGTGTTTGTGCTTTTGCTCATTTTCTCTTTACCTCATT
AACTCAAATGAGTTTTGATTTAATTTCAGCGGCCAGCGCCTGGACCTCGCGGGCAGCGTCGCCCTCGGGT
TCTGATTCAAGAACGGTTGTGCCGGCGGCGGCAGTGCCTGGGTAGCTCACGCGCTGCGTGATACGGGACT
CAAGAATGGGCAGCTCGTACCCGGCCAGCGCCTCGGCAACCTCACCGCCGATGCGCGTGCCTTTGATCGC
CCGCGACACGACAAAGGCCGCTTGTAGCCTTCCATCCGTGACCTCAATGCGCTGCTTAACCAGCTCCACC
AGGTCGGCGGTGGCCCATATGTCGTAAGGGCTTGGCTGCACCGGAATCAGCACGAAGTCGGCTGCCTTGA
TCGCGGACACAGCCAAGTCCGCCGCCTGGGGCGCTCCGTCGATCACTACGAAGTCGCGCCGGCCGATGGC
CTTCACGTCGCGGTCAATCGTCGGGCGGTCGATGCCGACAACGGTTAGCGGTTGATCTTCCCGCACGGCC
GCCCAATCGCGGGCACTGCCCTGGGGATCGGAATCGACTAACAGAACATCGGCCCCGGCGAGTTGCAGGG
CGCGGGCTAGATGGGTTGCGATGGTCGTCTTGCCTGACCCGCCTTTCTGGTTAAGTACAGCGATAACCTT
CATGCGTTCCCCTTGCGTATTTGTTTATTTACTCATCGCATCATATACGCAGCGACCGCATGACGCAAGC
TGTTTTACTCAAATACACATCACCTTTTTAGACGGCGGCGCTCGGTTTCTTCAGCGGCCAAGCTGGCCGG
CCAGGCCGCCAGCTTGGCATCAGACAAACCGGCCAGGATTTCATGCAGCCGCACGGTTGAGACGTGCGCG
GGCGGCTCGAACACGTACCCGGCCGCGATCATCTCCGCCTCGATCTCTTCGGTAATGAAAAACGGTTCGT
CCTGGCCGTCCTGGTGCGGTTTCATGCTTGTTCCTCTTGGCGTTCATTCTCGGCGGCCGCCAGGGCGTCG
GCCTCGGTCAATGCGTCCTCACGGAAGGCACCGCGCCGCCTGGCCTCGGTGGGCGTCACTTCCTCGCTGC
GCTCAAGTGCGCGGTACAGGGTCGAGCGATGCACGCCAAGCAGTGCAGCCGCCTCTTTCACGGTGCGGCC
TTCCTGGTCGATCAGCTCGCGGGCGTGCGCGATCTGTGCCGGGGTGAGGGTAGGGCGGGGGCCAAACTTC
ACGCCTCGGGCCTTGGCGGCCTCGCGCCCGCTCCGGGTGCGGTCGATGATTAGGGAACGCTCGAACTCGG
CAATGCCGGCGAACACGGTCAACACCATGCGGCCGGCCGGCGTGGTGGTGTCGGCCCACGGCTCTGCCAG
GCTACGCAGGCCCGCGCCGGCCTCCTGGATGCGCTCGGCAATGTCCAGTAGGTCGCGGGTGCTGCGGGCC
AGGCGGTCTAGCCTGGTCACTGTCACAACGTCGCCAGGGCGTAGGTGGTCAAGCATCCTGGCCAGCTCCG
GGCGGTCGCGCCTGGTGCCGGTGATCTTCTCGGAAAACAGCTTGGTGCAGCCGGCCGCGTGCAGTTCGGC
CCGTTGGTTGGTCAAGTCCTGGTCGTCGGTGCTGACGCGGGCATAGCCCAGCAGGCCAGCGGCGGCGCTC
TTGTTCATGGCGTAATGTCTCCGGTTCTAGTCGCAAGTATTCTACTTTATGCGACTAAAACACGCGACAA
GAAAACGCCAGGAAAAGGGCAGGGCGGCAGCCTGTCGCGTAACTTAGGACTTGTGCGACATGTCGTTTTC
AGAAGACGGCTGCACTGAACGTCAGAAGCCGACTGCACTATAGCAGCGGAGGGGTTGGATCAAAGTACTT
TGATCCCGAGGGGAACCCTGTGGTTGGCATGCACATACAAATGGACGAACGGATAAACCTTTTCACGCCC
TTTTAAATATCCGTTATTCTAATAAACGCTCTTTTCTCTTAGGTTTACCCGCCAATATATCCTGTCAAAC
ACTGATAGTTTAAACTGAAGGCGGGAAACGACAATCTGATCCAAGCTCAAGCTAAGCTTGGGCCCGAGCG
GATAACAATTTCACACAGGAAACAGCTATGACCATGATTACGCCAAGCTATCAACTTTGTATAGAAAAGT
TGAGTCTAGCTCAACAGAGCTTTTAACCCAAATTGGTACAATAGAATACAACTTTAGATCATAATTCTCA
AAAGAAAGAGATTCCTTAGCTATTCTATCTGCCACTCCATTTCCTTCTCGGCTTGTATGCACAAGCATAA
AATCCTCAAACTTGCTAAGTAGATACTTTATGTCTTGGATAATTGGATTGAGACTTGACAAGCATAACTT
TCATGTAACCAAAGACACAAGTTGCTGAGAATCCACCTCAAAAATGATCTTCCTATAATTGAATCGGGAT
AATGACAGCACAGCCCATCTAAGAGCCTCCACTTCTACTTCCAGCACGCTTCTTACTTTTACCACAGCTC
TTGCACCTAACCATAACACCTTCCCTGTATGATCGCGAAGCACCCACCCTAAGCCACATTTTAATCCTTC
TGTTGGCCATGCCCCATCAAAGTTGCACTTAACCCAAGATTGTGGTGGAGCTTCCCATGTTTCTCGTCTG
TCCCGACGGTGTTGTGGTTGGTGCTTTCCTTACATTCTGAGCCTCTTTCCTTCTAATCCACTCATCTGCA
TCTTCTTGTGTCCTTACTAATACCTCATTGGTTCCAAATTCCCTCCCTTTAAGCACCAGCTCGTTTCTGT
TCTTCCACAGCCTCCCAAGTATCCAAGGGACTAAAGCCTCCACATTCTTCAGATCAGGATATTCTTGTTT
AAGATGTTGAACTCTATGGAGGTTTGTATGAACTGATGATCTAGGACCGGATAAGTTCCCTTCTTCATAG
CGAACTTATTCAAAGAATGTTTTGTGTATCATTCTTGTTACATTGTTATTAATGAAAAAATATTATTGGT
CATTGGACTGAACACGAGTGTTAAATATGGACCAGGCCCCAAATAAGATCCATTGATATATGAATTAAAT
AACAAGAATAAATCGAGTCACCAAACCACTTGCCTTTTTTAACGAGACTTGTTCACCAACTTGATACAAA
AGTCATTATCCTATGCAAATCAATAATCATACAAAAATATCCAATAACACTAAAAAATTAAAAGAAATGG
ATAATTTCACAATATGTTATACGATAAAGAAGTTACTTTTCCAAGAAATTCACTGATTTTATAAGCCCAC
TTGCATTAGATAAATGGCAAAAAAAAACAAAAAGGAAAAGAAATAAAGCACGAAGAATTCTAGAAAATAC
GAAATACGCTTCAATGCAGTGGGACCCACGGTTCAATTATTGCCAATTTTCAGCTCCACCGTATATTTAA
AAAATAAAACGATAATGCTAAAAAAATATAAATCGTAACGATCGTTAAATCTCAACGGCTGGATCTTATG
ACGACCGTTAGAAATTGTGGTTGTCGACGAGTCAGTAATAAACGGCGTCAAAGTGGTTGCAGCCGGCACA
CACGAGTCGTGTTTATCAACTCAAAGCACAAATACTTTTCCTCAACCTAAAAATAAGGCAATTAGCCAAA
AACAACTTTGCGTGTAAACAACGCTCAATACACGTGTCATTTTATTATTAGCTATTGCTTCACCGCCTTA
GCTTTCTCGTGACCTAGTCGTCCTCGTCTTTTCTTCTTCTTCTTCTATAAAACAATACCCAAAGAGCTCT
TCTTCTTCACAATTCAGATTTCAATTTCTCAAAATCTTAAAAACTTTCTCTCAATTCTCTCTACCGTGAT
CAAGGTAAATTTCTGTGTTCCTTATTCTCTCAAAATCTTCGATTTTGTTTTCGTTCGATCCCAATTTCGT
ATATGTTCTTTGGTTTAGATTCTGTTAATCTTAGATCGAAGACGATTTTCTGGGTTTGATCGTTAGATAT
CATCTTAATTCTCGATTAGGGTTTCATAGATATCATCCGATTTGTTCAAATAATTTGAGTTTTGTCGAAT
AATTACTCTTCGATTTGTGATTTCTATCTAGATCTGGTGTTAGTTTCTAGTTTGTGCGATCGAATTTGTC
GATTAATCTGAGTTTTTCTGATTAACAGGCAAGTTTGTACAAAAAAGCAGGCTTCATGGTGAGCAAGGGC
GAGGAGGATAACATGGCCATCATCAAGGAGTTCATGCGCTTCAAGGTGCACATGGAGGGCTCCGTGAACG
GCCACGAGTTCGAGATCGAGGGCGAGGGCGAGGGCCGCCCCTACGAGGGCACCCAGACCGCCAAGCTGAA
GGTGACCAAGGGTGGCCCCCTGCCCTTCGCCTGGGACATCCTGTCCCCTCAGTTCATGTACGGCTCCAAG
GCCTACGTGAAGCACCCCGCCGACATCCCCGACTACTTGAAGCTGTCCTTCCCCGAGGGCTTCAAGTGGG
AGCGCGTGATGAACTTCGAGGACGGCGGCGTGGTGACCGTGACCCAGGACTCCTCCCTGCAGGACGGCGA
GTTCATCTACAAGGTGAAGCTGCGCGGCACCAACTTCCCCTCCGACGGCCCCGTAATGCAGAAGAAGACC
ATGGGCTGGGAGGCCTCCTCCGAGCGGATGTACCCCGAGGACGGCGCCCTGAAGGGCGAGATCAAGCAGA
GGCTGAAGCTGAAGGACGGCGGCCACTACGACGCTGAGGTCAAGACCACCTACAAGGCCAAGAAGCCCGT
GCAGCTGCCCGGCGCCTACAACGTCAACATCAAGTTGGACATCACCTCCCACAACGAGGACTACACCATC
GTGGAACAGTACGAACGCGCCGAGGGCCGCCACTCCACCGGCGGCATGGACGAGCTGTACAAGGACCCAG
CTTTCTTGTACAAAGTGGAATCCCGGCAAGAAGAAGCAAAGGCTGCTGTAGGTGTGACTGGAAATGACAT
CACTACCCCGCCAAACAAGGAGCCACCACCAAGCCCAGAAAAGAAAGCAAAGCCTTTGGCCACCACTCAA
CCTGCAAAGACTTCAACATCGAAAGCCAAAACACAGCCCACTTCTCTCCCTAAGCAACCAGCTCCCACCA
CCTCTGGTGGGTTGAATAAAAAACCCATGAGCCTCGCCTCAGGCTCAGTGCCAGCTGCCCCACACAAACG
CCCTGCTGCTGCCACTGCTACTGCCAGGCCTTCCACCCTACCTGCCAGAGACGTGAAGCCAAAGCCAATT
ACAGAAGCTAAGGTTGCCGAAAAGCGGACCTCTCCATCCAAGCCTTCATCTGCCCCAGCCCTCAAACCTG
GACCTAAAACCACCCCAACCGTTTCAAAAGCCACATCTCCCTCAACTCTTGTTTCCACTGGACCAAGTAG
TAGAAGTCCAGCTACAACTCTGCCTAAGAGGCCAACCAGCATCAAGACTGAGGGGAAACCTGCTGATGTC
AAAAGGATGACTGCTAAGTCTGCCTCAGCTGACTTGAGTCGCTCAAAGACCACCTCTGCCAGTTCTGTGA
AGAGAAACACCACTCCCACTGGGGCAGCACCCCCAGCAGGGATGACTTCCACTCGAGTCAAGCCCATGTC
TGCACCTAGCCGCTCTTCTGGGGCTCTTTCTGTGGACAAGAAGCCCACTTCCACTAAGCCTAGCTCCTCT
GCTCCCAGGGTGAGCCGCCTGGCCACAACTGTTTCTGCCCCTGACCTGAAGAGTGTTCGCTCCAAGGTCG
GCTCTACAGAAAACATCAAACACCAGCCTGGAGGAGGCCGGGCCAAAGTAGAGAAAAAAACAGAGGCAGC
TACCACAGCTGGGAAGCCTGAACCTAATGCAGTCACTAAAGCAGCCGGCTCCATTGCGAGTGCACAGAAA
CCGCCTGCTGGGAAAGTCCAGATAGTATCCAAAAAAGTGAGCTACAGTCATATTCAATCCAAGTGTGTTT
CCAAGGACAATATTAAGCATGTCCCTGGATGTGGCAATGTTCAGATTCAGAACAAGAAAGTGGACATATC
CAAGGTCTCCTCCAAGTGTGGGTCCAAAGCTAATATCAAGCACAAGCCTGGTGGAGGAGATGTCAAGATT
GAAAGTCAGAAGTTGAACTTCAAGGAGAAGGCCCAAGCCAAAGTGGGATCCCTTGATAACGTTGGCCACT
TTCCTGCAGGAGGTGCCTAAGCAACTTTATTATACATAGTTGATAATTCACTGGCCGTCGTTTTACAACG
TCGTGACTGGGAAAACGATCTAACTGACTAGCCGCGGCCATGGCGGCCGGGAGCGGCCATGCTAGAGTCC
GCAAAAATCACCAGTCTCTCTCTACAAATCTATCTCTCTCTATTTTTCTCCAGAATAATGTGTGAGTAGT
TCCCAGATAAGGGAATTAGGGTTCTTATAGGGTTTCGCTCATGTGTTGAGCATATAAGAAACCCTTAGTA
TGTATTTGTATTTGTAAAATACTTCTATCAATAAAATTTCTAATTCCTAAAACCAAAATCCAGTGACCTG
CAGGTCGACCATATGGGAGAGCTCGAATTATCATACATGAGAATTAAGGGAGTCACGTTATGACCCCCGC
CGATGACGCGGGACAAGCCGTTTTACGTTTGGAACTGACAGAACCGCAACGTTGAAGGAGCCACTCAGCC
GCGGGTTTCTGGAGTTTAATGAGCTAAGCACATACGTCAGAAACCATTATTGCGCGTTCAAAAGTCGCCT
AAGGTCACTATCAGCTAGCAAATATTTCTTGTCAAAAATGCTCCACTGACGTTCCATAAATTCCCCTCGG
TATCCAATTAGAGTCTCATATTCACTCTCAACTCGATCGAGGCATGATTGAACAAGATGGATTGCACGCA
GGTTCTCCGGCCGCTTGGGTGGAGAGGCTATTCGGCTATGACTGGGCACAACAGACAATCGGCTGCTCTG
ATGCCGCCGTGTTCCGGCTGTCAGCGCAGGGGCGCCCGGTTCTTTTTGTCAAGACCGACCTGTCCGGTGC
CCTGAATGAACTCCAAGACGAGGCAGCGCGGCTATCGTGGCTGGCCACGACGGGCGTTCCTTGCGCAGCT
GTGCTCGACGTTGTCACTGAAGCGGGAAGGGACTGGCTGCTATTGGGCGAAGTGCCGGGGCAGGATCTCC
TGTCATCTCACCTTGCTCCTGCCGAGAAAGTATCCATCATGGCTGATGCAATGCGGCGGCTGCATACGCT
TGATCCGGCTACCTGCCCATTCGACCACCAAGCGAAACATCGCATCGAGCGAGCACGTACTCGGATGGAA
GCCGGTCTTGTCGATCAGGATGATCTGGACGAAGAGCATCAGGGGCTCGCGCCAGCCGAACTGTTCGCCA
GGCTCAAGGCGCGGATGCCCGACGGCGAGGATCTCGTCGTGACCCACGGCGATGCCTGCTTGCCGAATAT
CATGGTGGAAAATGGCCGCTTTTCTGGATTCATCGACTGTGGCCGGCTGGGTGTGGCGGACCGCTATCAG
GACATAGCGTTGGCTACCCGTGATATTGCTGAAGAGCTTGGCGGCGAATGGGCTGACCGCTTCCTCGTGC
TTTACGGTATCGCCGCTCCCGATTCGCAGCGCATCGCCTTCTATCGCCTTCTTGACGAGTTCTTCTGAGC
GGGACTCTGGGGTTCGGACTCTAGCTAGAGTCAAGCAGATCGTTCAAACATTTGGCAATAAAGTTTCTTA
AGATTGAATCCTGTTGCCGGTCTTGCGATGATTATCATATAATTTCTGTTGAATTACGTTAAGCATGTAA
TAATTAACATGTAATGCATGACGTTATTTATGAGATGGGTTTTTATGATTAGAGTCCCGCAATTATACAT
TTAATACGCGATAGAAAACAAAATATAGCGCGCAAACTAGGATAAATTATCGCGCGCGGTGTCATCTATG
TTACTAGATCGACCGGCATGCAAGCTGATAATTCAATTCGGCGTTAATTCAGTACATTAAAAACGTCCGC
AATGTGTTATTAAGTTGTCTAAGCGTCAATTTGTTTACACCACAATATATCCTGCCACCAGCCAGCCAAC
AGCTCCCCGACCGGCAGCTCGGCACAAAATCACCACTCGATACAGGCAGCCCATCAGTCCGGGACGGCGT
CAGCGGGAGAGCCGTTGTAAGGCGGCAGACTTTGCTCATGTTACCGATGCTATTCGGAAGAACGGCAACT
AAGCTGCCGGGTTTGAAACACGGATGATCTCGCGGAGGGTAGCATGTTGATTGTAACGATGACAGAGCGT
TGCTGCCTGTGATCA
