>Addgene plasmid #61196 | pCMU-MTUBr | addgene partial sequence | sequence record 104493 | mCherry-F 5'-ccccgtaatgcagaagaaga-3'
GGCGGCCACTACGACGCTGAGGTCAAGACCACCTACAAGGCCAAGAAGCCCGTGCAGCTGCCCGGCGCCT
ACAACGTCAACATCAAGTTGGACATCACCTCCCACAACGAGGACTACACCATCGTGGAACAGTACGAACG
CGCCGAGGGCCGCCACTCCACCGGCGGCATGGACGAGCTGTACAAGGACCCAGCTTTCTTGTACAAAGTG
GAATCCCGGCAAGAAGAAGCAAAGGCTGCTGTAGGTGTGACTGGAAATGACATCACTACCCCGCCAAACA
AGGAGCCACCACCAAGCCCAGAAAAGAAAGCAAAGCCTTTGGCCACCACTCAACCTGCAAAGACTTCAAC
ATCGAAAGCCAAAACACAGCCCACTTCTCTCCCTAAGCAACCAGCTCCCACCACCTCTGGTGGGTTGAAT
AAAAAACCCATGAGCCTCGCCTCAGGCTCAGTGCCAGCTGCCCCACACAAACGCCCTGCTGCTGCCACTG
CTACTGCCAGGCCTTCCACCCTACCTGCCAGAGACGTGAAGCCAA
